Addgene plasmid #146337: pAc5.1B-lambdaN-HA-DmAGO1-K785A-siRNAres_F
Purpose: Insect Expression of DmAGO1-K785A-siRNAres
Depositing lab: Elisa Izaurralde. Depositing organization: Max Planck Institute for Developmental Biology. Publication: A C-terminal silencing domain in GW182 is essential for miRNA function. Eulalio A, Helms S, Fritzsch C, Fauser M, Izaurralde E. RNA. 2009 Jun;15(6):1067-77. doi: 10.1261/rna.1605509. Epub 2009 Apr 21. PubMed 19383769.
Backbone
  Vector backbone: Unknown
  Vector type: Insect Expression
Growth in bacteria
  Bacterial resistance: Ampicillin, 100 μg/mL
  Growth temperature: 37°C
  Growth strain: DH5alpha
  Copy number: Low Copy
Gene/Insert
  Gene/Insert name: DmAGO1-K785A-siRNAres
  Species: D. melanogaster (fly)
  Mutation: variation with 2 non silent mutations compared to the sequence given by NCBI:NM_166020.1
  Entrez Gene: AGO1 (a.k.a. Dmel_CG6671, AGO-1, Ago, Ago-1, Ago1, Agp1, CG6671, Dm Ago1, DmAgo1, Dmel\CG6671, MRE20, ago-1, ago1, ago1-1, anon-WO0257455.29, argonaute1, dAGO1, dAgo1, dmAgo1, l(2)04845, l(2)4845, l(2)k00208, l(2)k08121)
  Cloning method: Unknown
Terms and licenses: Academic/Nonprofit Terms; Industry Terms: Not Available to Industry
Depositor comments: Plasmids from this collection were made available to the research community and donated after the lab closed. Please note that the sequence provided by the depositing laboratory may be theoretical/predicted or based on Sanger sequencing results. There may be discrepancies between sequencing results obtained by Addgene and the depositor sequence. If an Addgene verified sequence is not available, please contact before placing your order to request that our lab fully sequence the plasmid.
How to cite: pAc5.1B-lambdaN-HA-DmAGO1-K785A-siRNAres_F was a gift from Elisa Izaurralde (Addgene plasmid # 146337 ; http://n2t.net/addgene:146337 ; RRID:Addgene_146337)
