[The description below was written by a language model from this plasmid's Addgene catalogue record and pLannotate feature annotations shown in this document.]
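Description:
pAc5.1B-lambdaN-HA-DmAGO1-K785A-siRNAres_F is an 8,410 nt insect expression plasmid for producing a tagged mutant form of Drosophila melanogaster Argonaute 1 (AGO1) in fly cells. The catalogue lists the backbone as unknown, although the name and the annotated parts point to a pAc5.1B-type vector. The Drosophila actin 5C (Ac5) promoter provides strong constitutive transcription, and an SV40 polyadenylation signal lies downstream of the coding region. In bacteria the plasmid replicates from a ColE1/pUC-type origin and is selected with ampicillin through the bla gene and its own promoter. The record calls it low copy even though the origin is annotated as a high-copy type. Short fragments of a tetracycline resistance gene and SV40 large T antigen are also detected; these appear to be non-functional backbone remnants.

The open reading frame begins with a short fragment of the bacteriophage lambda N protein, followed by an HA epitope and then the AGO1 coding sequence. The annotation software labelled this sequence by homology to rat Ago2, but the catalogue identifies it as fly AGO1. The lambda N peptide binds boxB RNA hairpins, so such fusions are typically used to tether a protein to a boxB-containing reporter mRNA and measure its effect on expression independently of small RNA guidance; HA allows detection. A vector-derived V5 tag lies after the insert, but the record does not state whether it is translated. The insert carries the K785A substitution, and the "siRNAres" label suggests changes that make the transcript resistant to RNAi directed against endogenous AGO1, as in knockdown-and-rescue experiments. The record notes two non-silent differences from the NCBI reference. The associated publication concerns GW182 and miRNA-mediated silencing.
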