Features (pLannotate 1.2.2; 11 found; start..end, strand, type, name):
     56..2568    +  promoter       Ac5 promoter: Drosophila melanogaster actin 5C promoter
   2589..2654    +  CDS            N (fragment): REGN_LAMBD - Experimental evidence at protein level: Swiss-Prot protein existence level 1. Plays a role as a transcriptional antitermination factor that allows the virus to initiate its lytic phase. Activates expression of the delayed viral early genes by modifying host RNA polymerase (RNAP) into a form that is resistant to termination signals. This antitermination function requires the host NusA protein which serves to stabilize the interaction between antitermination protein N and host RNA polymerase. From Escherichia phage lambda (Bacteriophage lambda).
   2685..2711    +  CDS            3xHA (fragment): three tandem HA epitope tags
   3060..5663    +  CDS            Ago2: AGO2_RAT - Also known as Eif2c2. Experimental evidence at protein level: Swiss-Prot protein existence level 1. Required for RNA-mediated gene silencing (RNAi) by the RNA- induced silencing complex (RISC). The 'minimal RISC' appears to include AGO2 bound to a short guide RNA such as a microRNA (miRNA) or short interfering RNA (siRNA). These guide RNAs direct RISC to complementary mRNAs that are targets for RISC-mediated gene silencing. The precise mechanism of gene silencing depends on the degree of complementarity between the miRNA or siRNA and its target. Binding of RISC to a perfectly comple
   5695..5736    +  CDS            V5 tag: epitope tag from simian virus 5
   5836..5970    -  polyA_signal   SV40 poly(A) signal: SV40 polyadenylation signal
   5993..6077    -  CDS            large T antigen (fragment): large T antigen from SV40 (simian virus 40)
   6078..6548    +  CDS            TcR (fragment): tetracycline efflux protein; tet; confers resistance to tetracycline
   6592..7180    -  rep_origin     ori: high-copy-number ColE1/pMB1/pBR322/pUC origin of replication
   7351..8211    -  CDS            AmpR: β-lactamase; bla; confers resistance to ampicillin, carbenicillin, and related antibiotics
   8212..8316    -  promoter       AmpR promoter: bla
>Addgene plasmid #146337 | pAc5.1B-lambdaN-HA-DmAGO1-K785A-siRNAres_F | depositor full sequence | sequence record 288782 | Full Sequence
CTTCAAGGAATTAATTCTATATTCTAAAAACACAAATGATACTTCTAAAAAAAATCATGAATGGCATCAA
CTCTGAATCAAATCTTTGCAGATGCACCTACTTCTCATTTCCACTGTCACATCATTTTTCCAGATCTCGC
TGCCTGTTATGTGGCCCACAAACCAAGACACGTTTTATGGCCATTAAAGCTGGCTGATCGTCGCCAAACA
CCAAATACATATCAATATGTACATTCGAGAAAGAAGCGATCAAAGAAGCGTCTTCGGGCGAGTAGGAGAA
TGCGGAGGAGAAGGAGAACGAGCTGATCTAGTATCTCTCCACAATCCAATGCCAACTGACCAACTGGCCA
TATTCGGAGCAATTTGAAGCCAATTTCCATCGCCTGGCGATCGCTCCATTCTTGGCTATATGTTTTTCAC
CGTTCCCGGGGCCATTTTCAAAGACTCGTCGGTAAGATAAGATTGTGTCACTCGCTGTCTCTCTTCATTT
GTCGAAGAATGCTGAGGAATTTCGCGATGACGTCGGCGAGTATTTTGAAGAATGAGAATAATTTGTATTT
ATACGAAAATCAGTTAGTGGAATTTTCTACAAAAACATGTTATCTATAGATAATTTTGTTGCAAAATATG
TTGACTATGACAAAGATTGTATGTATATACCTTTAATGTATTCTCATTTTCTTATGTATTTATAATGGCA
ATGATGATACTGATGATATTTTAAGATGATGCCAGACCACAGGCTGATTTCTGCGTCTTTTGCCGAACGC
AGTGCATGTGCGGTTGTTGTTTTTTGGAATAGTTTCAATTTTCGGACTGTCCGCTTTGATTTCAGTTTCT
TGGCTTATTCAAAAAGCAAAGTAAAGCCAAAAAAGCGAGATGGCAATACCAAATGCGGCAAAACGGTAGT
GGAAGGAAAGGGGTGCGGGGCAGCGGAAGGAAGGGTGGGGCGGGGCGTGGCGGGGTCTGTGGCTGGGCGC
GACGTCACCGACGTTGGAGCCACTCCTTTGACCATGTGTGCGTGTGTGTATTATTCGTGTCTCGCCACTC
GCCGGTTGTTTTTTTCTTTTTATCTCGCTCTCTCTAGCGCCATCTCGTACGCATGCTCAACGCACCGCAT
GTTGCCGTGTCCTTTATGCGTCATTTTGGCTCGAAATAGGCAATTATTTAAACAAAGATTAGTCAACGAA
AACGCTAAAATAAATAAGTCTACAATATGGTTACTTATTGCCATGTGTGTGCAGCCAACGATAGCAACAA
AAGCAACAACACAGTGGCTTTCCCTCTTTCACTTTTTGTTTGCAAGCGCGTGCGAGCAAGACGGCACGAC
CGGCAAACGCAATTACGCTGACAAAGAGCAGACGAAGTTTTGGCCGAAAAACATCAAGGCGCCTGATACG
AATGCATTTGCAATAACAATTGCGATATTTAATATTGTTTATGAAGCTGTTTGACTTCAAAACACACAAA
AAAAAAAATAAAACAAATTATTTGAAAGAGAATTAGGAATCGGACAGCTTATCGTTACGGGCTAACAGCA
CACCGAGACGAAATAGCTTACCTGACGTCACAGCCTCTGGAAGAACTGCCGCCAAGCAGAGAGAGAGAGA
AAAAGAGGGAGAGCAGCTTAGACCGCATGTGCTTGTGTGTGAGGCGTCTCTCTCTTCGTCTCCTGTTTGC
GCAAACGCATAGACTGCACTGAGAAAATCGATTACCTATTTTTTATGAATGAATATTTGCACTATTACTA
TTCAAAACTATTAAGATAGCAATCACATTCAATAGCCAAATACTATACCACCTGAGCGATGCAACGAAAT
GATCAATTTGAGCAAAAATGCTGCATATTTAGGACGGCATCATTATAGAAATGCTTCTTGCTGTGTACTT
TTCTCTCGTCTGGCAGCTGTTTCGCCGTTATTGTTAAAACCGGCTTAAGTTAGGTGTGTTTTCTACGACT
AGTGATGCCCCTACTAGAAGATGTGTGTTGCACAAATGTCCCTGAATAACCAATTTGAAGTGCAGATAGC
AGTAAACGTAAGCTAATATGAATATTATTTAACTGTAATGTTTTAATATCGCTGGACATTACTAATAAAC
CCACTATAAACACATGTACATATGTATGTTTTGGCATACAATGAGTAGTTGGGGAAAAAATGTGTAAAAG
CACCGTGACCATCACAGCATAAAGATAACCAGCTGAAGTATCGAATATGAGTAACCCCCAAATTGAATCA
CATGCCGCAACTGATAGGACCCATGGAAGTACACTCTTCATGGCGATATACAAGACACACACAAGCACGA
ACACCCAGTTGCGGAGGAAATTCTCCGTAAATGAAAACCCAATCGGCGAACAATTCATACCCATATATGG
TAAAAGTTTTGAACGCGACTTGAGAGCGGAGAGCATTGCGGCTGATAAGGTTTTAGCGCTAAGCGGGCTT
TATAAAACGGGCTGCGGGACCAGTTTTCATATCACTACCGTTTGAGTTCTTGTGCTGTGTGGATACTCCT
CCCGACACAAAGCCGCTCCATCAGCCAGCAGTCGTCTAATCCAGAGACCCCGGATCGGGGTACCCAACAT
GGACGCACAAACACGACGACGTGAGCGTCGCGCTGAGAAACAAGCTCAATGGAAAGCTGCAAACGGTGGA
TCTCCTCCAAGCTTGAATTCTATGTACCCATACGATGTTCCAGATTACGCTATGTCCACGGAGCGTGAGC
TGGCTCCCGGTGGGCCAGCTCAGCTCCATCCGCACACGCTGCCGCTGACTTTTCCGGATCTCCAGATGAC
CTCCACCGTGGGCATCATTGGGAAAGTCTACGAGTCACAGTGGACCCCCTCGCCCACTCGGCCTCAGAGT
CCCTCTCAGGCGCAGACTAGCTTCGACACGCTCACATCACCACCAGCGCCCGGCTCGTCGGTCAATCCCA
CCGCCGTCACCAGCCCAAGTGCCCAGAATGTGGCCGCTGGTGGAGCAACTGTGGCCGGTGCAGCAGCAAC
TGCCGCCCAGGTGGCCTCCGCCTTGGGTGCCACCACCGGCAGCGTGACGCCAGCAATTGCCACCGCAACG
CCAGCCACGCAGCCGGATATGCCCGTCTTTACGTGTCCACGACGCCCGAATCTCGGACGAGAGGGTCGCC
CGATTGTGCTGCGCGCCAATCACTTCCAGGTGACAATGCCGCGTGGCTATGTGCATCACTATGACATCAA
TATACAGCCGGACAAGTGTCCGCGAAAGGTGAACCGTGAGATTATCGAGACTATGGTGCATGCCTATAGC
AAGATCTTCGGAGTGCTCAAGCCGGTGTTCGATGGTCGCAACAATCTGTATACCCGCGATCCCCTGCCCA
TTGGCAACGAGCGTCTAGAGCTGGAGGTTACTCTACCCGGCGAGGGCAAAGATCGAATCTTTCGCGTGAC
GATCAAGTGGCAGGCTCAGGTCTCGCTCTTCAATTTGGAGGAAGCTCTCGAAGGCCGCACGCGGCAGATA
CCCTATGATGCCATTTTGGCGCTCGATGTGGTCATGCGCCATCTGCCCAGCATGACGTACACGCCAGTGG
GACGTAGCTTCTTCAGTTCCCCGGAGGGTTACTACCATCCCCTGGGTGGTGGACGCGAGGTTTGGTTCGG
TTTCCATCAGAGCGCAAGGCCCTCGCAGTGGAAGATGATGCTCAATATCGATGTCTCGGCCACCGCTTTC
TACAAGGCTCAACCAGTCATTGACTTCATGTGCGAGGTGCTGGACATTCGCGACATCAACGAGCAGCGCA
AACCGCTCACCGATTCGCAGCGCGTCAAGTTCACCAAAGAAATTAAAGGCCTGAAGATCGAGATCACCCA
CTGCGGCCAGATGCGTCGCAAGTATCGTGTGTGCAACGTCACTCGCCGCCCCGCTCAGATGCAATCATTC
CCACTGCAGCTGGAGAACGGACAGACCGTAGAGTGCACCGTGGCCAAGTACTTCCTGGACAAGTACCGCA
TGAAATTGCGCTACCCGCACTTGCCCTGCCTGCAGGTTGGCCAAGAGCACAAGCACACTTACCTGCCTCT
AGAGGTGTGCAACATTGTGGCCGGACAGCGGTGCATTAAAAAGCTGACCGATATGCAGACGTCGACCATG
ATCAAGGCCACAGCTCGTTCAGCTCCGGATCGTGAGCGTGAGATTAACAACTTGGTAAAGCGCGCCGACT
TCAACAACGATTCGTATGTGCAAGAGTTTGGCCTGACCATCTCCAATTCGATGATGGAGGTACGAGGACG
CGTCTTGCCTCCTCCCAAGCTTCAGTATGGGGGACGTGTGTCTACCGGCCTCACCGGCCAGCAGCTGTTC
CCGCCACAGAACAAGGTGAGCTTGGCCTCGCCCAACCAGGGTGTATGGGATATGCGAGGCAAGCAGTTCT
TCACTGGCGTCGAGATCCGCATCTGGGCCATCGCCTGTTTTGCCCCACAGCGCACGGTGCGCGAGGATGC
GCTGCGTAATTTCACCCAGCAGCTGCAGAAGATCTCAAACGATGCAGGCATGCCGATAATTGGACAGCCG
TGCTTCTGTAAGTACGCCACCGGGCCGGATCAAGTGGAACCCATGTTCCGTTACCTGAAGATCACCTTCC
CCGGCCTGCAACTCGTCGTGGTTGTGCTGCCCGGCAAGACTCCAGTATACGCCGAGGTGAAGCGTGTAGG
TGACACCGTTCTGGGTATGGCCACCCAGTGTGTGCAGGCCAAGAACGTGAACAAGACATCGCCACAGACG
CTCTCTAATCTGTGTCTGAAGATCAACGTCAAGTTGGGCGGCATCAATTCAATTCTGGTCCCCTCCATTC
GGCCAAAGGTCTTCAATGAGCCGGTCATCTTTTTGGGTGCCGATGTGACACACCCACCAGCTGGCGACAA
CAAGAAACCATCGATTGCCGCCGTCGTGGGCTCCATGGATGCCCATCCATCGCGGTATGCCGCCACCGTT
CGCGTACAGCAGCACCGACAGGAGATCATCCAGGAGCTGAGCAGCATGGTGCGCGAGCTGTTGATCATGT
TCTACAAGTCGACGGGCGGCTACGCGCCCCACCGCATCATACTCTATCGTGACGGAGTCTCCGAGGGACA
ATTCCCACATGTCCTGCAACACGAATTGACCGCCATTCGCGAGGCCTGCATTAAGCTAGAGCCAGAGTAT
CGGCCGGGCATCACATTCATTGTGGTGCAGAAGCGCCATCACACTCGACTCTTCTGCGCGGAGAAGAAGG
AGCAGAGCGGCAAATCGGGCAATATTCCCGCAGGCACCACCGTCGATGTGGGCATCACACATCCCACCGA
ATTTGATTTCTATCTATGCAGCCATCAGGGCATCCAGGGCACCAGTCGCCCCTCGCACTACCACGTTCTG
TGGGACGACAATCACTTTGACTCGGACGAGCTGCAGTGCCTCACGTATCAGCTATGCCGTACGTACGTGC
GCTGCACCCGATCCGTCAGTATACCGGCGCCAGCCTACTACGCCCATTTAGTGGCCTTCCGTGCCAGATA
TCATCTGGTGGAGAAGGAGCACGATTCGGGCGAGGGTTCGCACCAGAGCGGCTGCTCAGAGGATCGTACG
CCAGGTGCCATGGCCAGGGCCATCACTGTGCACGCGGATACCAAGAAGGTCATGTACTTTGCCTAACTCG
AGTCTAGAGGGCCCGCGGTTCGAAGGTAAGCCTATCCCTAACCCTCTCCTCGGTCTCGATTCTACGCGTA
CCGGTCATCATCACCATCACCATTGAGTTTAAACCCGCTGATCAGCCTCGACTGTGCCTTCTAAGGCCTG
AGCTCGCTGATCAGCCTCGATCGAGGATCCAGACATGATAAGATACATTGATGAGTTTGGACAAACCACA
ACTAGAATGCAGTGAAAAAAATGCTTTATTTGTGAAATTTGTGATGCTATTGCTTTATTTGTAACCATTA
TAAGCTGCAATAAACAAGTTAACAACAACAATTGCATTCATTTTATGTTTCAGGTTCAGGGGGAGGTGTG
GGAGGTTTTTTAAAGCAAGTAAAACCTCTACAAATGTGGTATGGCTGATTATGATCAGTCGACCGATGCC
CTTGAGAGCCTTCAACCCAGTCAGCTCCTTCCGGTGGGCGCGGGGCATGACTATCGTCGCCGCACTTATG
ACTGTCTTCTTTATCATGCAACTCGTAGGACAGGTGCCGGCAGCGCTCTGGGTCATTTTCGGCGAGGACC
GCTTTCGCTGGAGCGCGACGATGATCGGCCTGTCGCTTGCGGTATTCGGAATCTTGCACGCCCTCGCTCA
AGCCTTCGTCACTGGTCCCGCCACCAAACGTTTCGGCGAGAAGCAGGCCATTATCGCCGGCATGGCGGCC
GACGCGCTGGGCTACGTCTTGCTGGCGTTCGCGACGCGAGGCTGGATGGCCTTCCCCATTATGATTCTTC
TCGCTTCCGGCGGCATCGGGATGCCCGCGTTGCAGGCCATGCTGTCCAGGCAGGTAGATGACGACCATCA
GGGACAGCTTCAAGGATCGCTCGCGGCTCTTACCAGCCAGCAAAAGGCCAGGAACCGTAAAAAGGCCGCG
TTGCTGGCGTTTTTCCATAGGCTCCGCCCCCCTGACGAGCATCACAAAAATCGACGCTCAAGTCAGAGGT
GGCGAAACCCGACAGGACTATAAAGATACCAGGCGTTTCCCCCTGGAAGCTCCCTCGTGCGCTCTCCTGT
TCCGACCCTGCCGCTTACCGGATACCTGTCCGCCTTTCTCCCTTCGGGAAGCGTGGCGCTTTCTCAATGC
TCACGCTGTAGGTATCTCAGTTCGGTGTAGGTCGTTCGCTCCAAGCTGGGCTGTGTGCACGAACCCCCCG
TTCAGCCCGACCGCTGCGCCTTATCCGGTAACTATCGTCTTGAGTCCAACCCGGTAAGACACGACTTATC
GCCACTGGCAGCAGCCACTGGTAACAGGATTAGCAGAGCGAGGTATGTAGGCGGTGCTACAGAGTTCTTG
AAGTGGTGGCCTAACTACGGCTACACTAGAAGGACAGTATTTGGTATCTGCGCTCTGCTGAAGCCAGTTA
CCTTCGGAAAAAGAGTTGGTAGCTCTTGATCCGGCAAACAAACCACCGCTGGTAGCGGTGGTTTTTTTGT
TTGCAAGCAGCAGATTACGCGCAGAAAAAAAGGATCTCAAGAAGATCCTTTGATCTTTTCTACGGGGTCT
GACGCTCAGTGGAACGAAAACTCACGTTAAGGGATTTTGGTCATGAGATTATCAAAAAGGATCTTCACCT
AGATCCTTTTAAATTAAAAATGAAGTTTTAAATCAATCTAAAGTATATATGAGTAAACTTGGTCTGACAG
TTACCAATGCTTAATCAGTGAGGCACCTATCTCAGCGATCTGTCTATTTCGTTCATCCATAGTTGCCTGA
CTCCCCGTCGTGTAGATAACTACGATACGGGAGGGCTTACCATCTGGCCCCAGTGCTGCAATGATACCGC
GAGACCCACGCTCACCGGCTCCAGATTTATCAGCAATAAACCAGCCAGCCGGAAGGGCCGAGCGCAGAAG
TGGTCCTGCAACTTTATCCGCCTCCATCCAGTCTATTAATTGTTGCCGGGAAGCTAGAGTAAGTAGTTCG
CCAGTTAATAGTTTGCGCAACGTTGTTGCCATTGCTGCAGGCATCGTGGTGTCACGCTCGTCGTTTGGTA
TGGCTTCATTCAGCTCCGGTTCCCAACGATCAAGGCGAGTTACATGATCCCCCATGTTGTGCAAAAAAGC
GGTTAGCTCCTTCGGTCCTCCGATCGTTGTCAGAAGTAAGTTGGCCGCAGTGTTATCACTCATGGTTATG
GCAGCACTGCATAATTCTCTTACTGTCATGCCATCCGTAAGATGCTTTTCTGTGACTGGTGAGTACTCAA
CCAAGTCATTCTGAGAATAGTGTATGCGGCGACCGAGTTGCTCTTGCCCGGCGTCAACACGGGATAATAC
CGCGCCACATAGCAGAACTTTAAAAGTGCTCATCATTGGAAAACGTTCTTCGGGGCGAAAACTCTCAAGG
ATCTTACCGCTGTTGAGATCCAGTTCGATGTAACCCACTCGTGCACCCAACTGATCTTCAGCATCTTTTA
CTTTCACCAGCGTTTCTGGGTGAGCAAAAACAGGAAGGCAAAATGCCGCAAAAAAGGGAATAAGGGCGAC
ACGGAAATGTTGAATACTCATACTCTTCCTTTTTCAATATTATTGAAGCATTTATCAGGGTTATTGTCTC
ATGAGCGGATACATATTTGAATGTATTTAGAAAAATAAACAAATAGGGGTTCCGCGCACATTTCCCCGAA
AAGTGCCACCTGACGTCTAAGAAACCATTATTATCATGACATTAACCTATAAAAATAGGCGTATCACGAG
GCCCTTTCGT
